Addgene plasmid #216388: modRNAc1-VP64dCas9VP64-2A-MPH
Purpose: this vector can be used to make modRNA expressing VP64dCas9VP64 and MPH
Depositing lab: Xiaojun Lian. Publication: MAGIK: A rapid and efficient method to create lineage-specific reporters in human pluripotent stem cells. Haideri T, Lin J, Bao X, Lian XL. Stem Cell Reports. 2024 May 14;19(5):744-757. doi: 10.1016/j.stemcr.2024.03.005. Epub 2024 Apr 4. PubMed 38579711.
Backbone
  Vector backbone: ModRNAc1
  Vector type: CRISPR
Growth in bacteria
  Bacterial resistance: Ampicillin, 100 μg/mL
  Growth temperature: 37°C
  Growth strain: NEB Stable
  Copy number: High Copy
Gene/Insert
  Gene/Insert name: VP64dCas9VP64-2A-MPH
Terms and licenses: Academic/Nonprofit Terms; Industry Terms: Not Available to Industry
Depositor comments: Please visit https://www.biorxiv.org/content/10.1101/2023.09.07.556774v1 for bioRxiv preprint.
How to cite: modRNAc1-VP64dCas9VP64-2A-MPH was a gift from Xiaojun Lian (Addgene plasmid # 216388 ; http://n2t.net/addgene:216388 ; RRID:Addgene_216388)
