[The description below was written by a language model from this plasmid's Addgene catalogue record and pLannotate feature annotations shown in this document.]
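Description:
modRNAc1-VP64dCas9VP64-2A-MPH is a 9.2 kb in vitro transcription template plasmid built on the ModRNAc1 backbone and catalogued as a CRISPR vector. Its stated purpose is to produce modified mRNA (modRNA) encoding two CRISPR activation components, rather than to express them directly from the DNA in mammalian cells. It is maintained in E. coli as a high-copy plasmid through a ColE1/pUC-type origin and selected with ampicillin via the β-lactamase gene. Cloning-vector remnants are also annotated: an f1 origin, lacZα and lacI fragments, a lac promoter/operator, and an SP6 promoter facing back toward the insert.

A T7 promoter (annotated as a fragment at the start of the record) lies upstream of a single long open reading frame. The first part is S. pyogenes dCas9, described in the annotation as carrying the D10A and N863A inactivating mutations. It is preceded by a nucleoplasmin bipartite NLS and flanked on both sides by short matches to VP16 minimal activation-domain repeats, consistent with the VP64-dCas9-VP64 design in the name. The 2A peptide named in the insert is not annotated, but would fall in the gap before the second part, MPH: MS2 coat protein, a p65 (RelA) activation region and the HSF1 C-terminal activation domain. A 2A sequence allows both proteins to be made from one transcript. A β-globin-derived segment, annotated as a poly(A) signal fragment, follows the coding region.

In systems of this kind, dCas9 is guided to a promoter and MS2-p65-HSF1 is recruited by MS2 hairpins in the guide RNA, which must be supplied separately since none is annotated here. The associated publication concerns making lineage-specific reporters in human pluripotent stem cells.
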