Features (pLannotate 1.2.2; 20 found; start..end, strand, type, name):
      1..17      +  promoter       T7 promoter (fragment): promoter for bacteriophage T7 RNA polymerase
    239..255     +  CDS            VP96 (fragment): 6 tandem repeats of the minimal activation domain of herpes simplex virus VP16 (Cheng et al., 2013)
    299..346     +  CDS            nucleoplasmin NLS: bipartite nuclear localization signal from nucleoplasmin
    346..4447    +  CDS            dCas9 (fragment): catalytically dead mutant of the Cas9 endonuclease from the Streptococcus pyogenes Type II CRISPR/Cas system RNA-guided DNA-binding protein that lacks endonuclease activity due to the D10A mutation in the RuvC catalytic domain and the N863A mutation in the HNH catalytic domain
   4667..4683    +  CDS            VP96 (fragment): 6 tandem repeats of the minimal activation domain of herpes simplex virus VP16 (Cheng et al., 2013)
   4793..5182    +  CDS            CAPSD_BPMS2: Experimental evidence at protein level: Swiss-Prot protein existence level 1. Acts as a translational repressor of viral replicase synthesis late in infection. This latter function is the result of capsid protein interaction with an RNA hairpin which contains the replicase ribosome-binding site. From Escherichia phage MS2 (Bacteriophage MS2).
   5273..5815    +  CDS            Rela (fragment): TF65_MOUSE - Also known as Nfkb3. Experimental evidence at protein level: Swiss-Prot protein existence level 1. NF-kappa-B is a pleiotropic transcription factor present in almost all cell types and is the endpoint of a series of signal transduction events that are initiated by a vast array of stimuli related to many biological processes such as inflammation, immunity, differentiation, cell growth, tumorigenesis and apoptosis. NF-kappa-B is a homo- or heterodimeric complex formed by the Rel-like domain- containing proteins RELA/p65, RELB, NFKB1/p105, NFKB1/p50, REL and NFKB2/p52. The heterodime
   5840..6211    +  CDS            HSF1: C-terminal activation domain from the human heat shock transcription factor HSF1
   6223..6354    +  polyA_signal   β-globin poly(A) (fragment): human β-globin polyadenylation signal
   6381..6399    -  promoter       SP6 promoter: promoter for bacteriophage SP6 RNA polymerase
   6441..6457    -  protein_bind   lac operator: The lac repressor binds to the lac operator to inhibit transcription in E. coli. This inhibition can be relieved by adding lactose or isopropyl-β-D-thiogalactopyranoside (IPTG). lac repressor encoded by lacI
   6465..6495    -  promoter       lac promoter: promoter for the E. coli lac operon
   6510..6531    -  protein_bind   CAP binding site: CAP binding activates transcription in the presence of cAMP. E. coli catabolite activator protein
   6544..6636    -  CDS            lacI (fragment): lac repressor; lacI; The lac repressor binds to the lac operator to inhibit transcription in E. coli. This inhibition can be relieved by adding lactose or isopropyl-β-D-thiogalactopyranoside (IPTG).
   6819..7407    -  rep_origin     ori: high-copy-number ColE1/pMB1/pBR322/pUC origin of replication
   7578..8438    -  CDS            AmpR: β-lactamase; bla; confers resistance to ampicillin, carbenicillin, and related antibiotics
   8439..8543    -  promoter       AmpR promoter: bla
   8570..8620    +  misc_feature   bom (fragment): basis of mobility region from pBR322
   8648..9076    -  rep_origin     f1 ori (sequence partly withheld): f1 bacteriophage origin of replication; arrow indicates direction of (+) strand synthesis
   9080..9237    -  CDS            lacZα (fragment): LacZα fragment of β-galactosidase; lacZ fragment
>Addgene plasmid #216388 | modRNAc1-VP64dCas9VP64-2A-MPH | addgene full sequence | sequence record 429106 | Addgene NGS Result
TAATACGACTCACTATAAGGCGAATTGGGCCCGACGTCACATTTGCTTCTGACACAACTGTGTTCACTAG
CAACCTCAAACAGACACCGGATCCATGGCATGCGAATTCGCCACCATGGACGCATTGGACGATTTTGATC
TGGATATGCTGGGAAGTGACGCCCTCGATGATTTTGACCTTGACATGCTTGGTTCGGATGCCCTTGATGA
CTTTGACCTCGACATGCTCGGCAGTGACGCCCTTGATGATTTCGACCTGGACATGCTGGGTGGAGGTTCT
GGATGTACGGCCACCATGAAAAGGCCGGCGGCCACGAAAAAGGCCGGCCAGGCAAAAAAGAAAAAGGACA
AGAAGTACAGCATCGGCCTGGCCATCGGCACCAACTCTGTGGGCTGGGCCGTGATCACCGACGAGTACAA
GGTGCCCAGCAAGAAATTCAAGGTGCTGGGCAACACCGACCGGCACAGCATCAAGAAGAACCTGATCGGA
GCCCTGCTGTTCGACAGCGGCGAAACAGCCGAGGCCACCCGGCTGAAGAGAACCGCCAGAAGAAGATACA
CCAGACGGAAGAACCGGATCTGCTATCTGCAAGAGATCTTCAGCAACGAGATGGCCAAGGTGGACGACAG
CTTCTTCCACAGACTGGAAGAGTCCTTCCTGGTGGAAGAGGATAAGAAGCACGAGCGGCACCCCATCTTC
GGCAACATCGTGGACGAGGTGGCCTACCACGAGAAGTACCCCACCATCTACCACCTGAGAAAGAAACTGG
TGGACAGCACCGACAAGGCCGACCTGCGGCTGATCTATCTGGCCCTGGCCCACATGATCAAGTTCCGGGG
CCACTTCCTGATCGAGGGCGACCTGAACCCCGACAACAGCGACGTGGACAAGCTGTTCATCCAGCTGGTG
CAGACCTACAACCAGCTGTTCGAGGAAAACCCCATCAACGCCAGCGGCGTGGACGCCAAGGCCATCCTGT
CTGCCAGACTGAGCAAGAGCAGACGGCTGGAAAATCTGATCGCCCAGCTGCCCGGCGAGAAGAAGAATGG
CCTGTTCGGCAACCTGATTGCCCTGAGCCTGGGCCTGACCCCCAACTTCAAGAGCAACTTCGACCTGGCC
GAGGATGCCAAACTGCAGCTGAGCAAGGACACCTACGACGACGACCTGGACAACCTGCTGGCCCAGATCG
GCGACCAGTACGCCGACCTGTTTCTGGCCGCCAAGAACCTGTCCGACGCCATCCTGCTGAGCGACATCCT
GAGAGTGAACACCGAGATCACCAAGGCCCCCCTGAGCGCCTCTATGATCAAGAGATACGACGAGCACCAC
CAGGACCTGACCCTGCTGAAAGCTCTCGTGCGGCAGCAGCTGCCTGAGAAGTACAAAGAGATTTTCTTCG
ACCAGAGCAAGAACGGCTACGCCGGCTACATTGACGGCGGAGCCAGCCAGGAAGAGTTCTACAAGTTCAT
CAAGCCCATCCTGGAAAAGATGGACGGCACCGAGGAACTGCTCGTGAAGCTGAACAGAGAGGACCTGCTG
CGGAAGCAGCGGACCTTCGACAACGGCAGCATCCCCCACCAGATCCACCTGGGAGAGCTGCACGCCATTC
TGCGGCGGCAGGAAGATTTTTACCCATTCCTGAAGGACAACCGGGAAAAGATCGAGAAGATCCTGACCTT
CCGCATCCCCTACTACGTGGGCCCTCTGGCCAGGGGAAACAGCAGATTCGCCTGGATGACCAGAAAGAGC
GAGGAAACCATCACCCCCTGGAACTTCGAGGAAGTGGTGGACAAGGGCGCTTCCGCCCAGAGCTTCATCG
AGCGGATGACCAACTTCGATAAGAACCTGCCCAACGAGAAGGTGCTGCCCAAGCACAGCCTGCTGTACGA
GTACTTCACCGTGTATAACGAGCTGACCAAAGTGAAATACGTGACCGAGGGAATGAGAAAGCCCGCCTTC
CTGAGCGGCGAGCAGAAAAAGGCCATCGTGGACCTGCTGTTCAAGACCAACCGGAAAGTGACCGTGAAGC
AGCTGAAAGAGGACTACTTCAAGAAAATCGAGTGCTTCGACTCCGTGGAAATCTCCGGCGTGGAAGATCG
GTTCAACGCCTCCCTGGGCACATACCACGATCTGCTGAAAATTATCAAGGACAAGGACTTCCTGGACAAT
GAGGAAAACGAGGACATTCTGGAAGATATCGTGCTGACCCTGACACTGTTTGAGGACAGAGAGATGATCG
AGGAACGGCTGAAAACCTATGCCCACCTGTTCGACGACAAAGTGATGAAGCAGCTGAAGCGGCGGAGATA
CACCGGCTGGGGCAGGCTGAGCCGGAAGCTGATCAACGGCATCCGGGACAAGCAGTCCGGCAAGACAATC
CTGGATTTCCTGAAGTCCGACGGCTTCGCCAACAGAAACTTCATGCAGCTGATCCACGACGACAGCCTGA
CCTTTAAAGAGGACATCCAGAAAGCCCAGGTGTCCGGCCAGGGCGATAGCCTGCACGAGCACATTGCCAA
TCTGGCCGGCAGCCCCGCCATTAAGAAGGGCATCCTGCAGACAGTGAAGGTGGTGGACGAGCTCGTGAAA
GTGATGGGCCGGCACAAGCCCGAGAACATCGTGATCGAAATGGCCAGAGAGAACCAGACCACCCAGAAGG
GACAGAAGAACAGCCGCGAGAGAATGAAGCGGATCGAAGAGGGCATCAAAGAGCTGGGCAGCCAGATCCT
GAAAGAACACCCCGTGGAAAACACCCAGCTGCAGAACGAGAAGCTGTACCTGTACTACCTGCAGAATGGG
CGGGATATGTACGTGGACCAGGAACTGGACATCAACCGGCTGTCCGACTACGATGTGGACCACATCGTGC
CTCAGAGCTTTCTGAAGGACGACTCCATCGACAACAAGGTGCTGACCAGAAGCGACAAGGCCCGGGGCAA
GAGCGACAACGTGCCCTCCGAAGAGGTCGTGAAGAAGATGAAGAACTACTGGCGGCAGCTGCTGAACGCC
AAGCTGATTACCCAGAGAAAGTTCGACAATCTGACCAAGGCCGAGAGAGGCGGCCTGAGCGAACTGGATA
AGGCCGGCTTCATCAAGAGACAGCTGGTGGAAACCCGGCAGATCACAAAGCACGTGGCACAGATCCTGGA
CTCCCGGATGAACACTAAGTACGACGAGAATGACAAGCTGATCCGGGAAGTGAAAGTGATCACCCTGAAG
TCCAAGCTGGTGTCCGATTTCCGGAAGGATTTCCAGTTTTACAAAGTGCGCGAGATCAACAACTACCACC
ACGCCCACGACGCCTACCTGAACGCCGTCGTGGGAACCGCCCTGATCAAAAAGTACCCTAAGCTGGAAAG
CGAGTTCGTGTACGGCGACTACAAGGTGTACGACGTGCGGAAGATGATCGCCAAGAGCGAGCAGGAAATC
GGCAAGGCTACCGCCAAGTACTTCTTCTACAGCAACATCATGAACTTTTTCAAGACCGAGATTACCCTGG
CCAACGGCGAGATCCGGAAGCGGCCTCTGATCGAGACAAACGGCGAAACCGGGGAGATCGTGTGGGATAA
GGGCCGGGATTTTGCCACCGTGCGGAAAGTGCTGAGCATGCCCCAAGTGAATATCGTGAAAAAGACCGAG
GTGCAGACAGGCGGCTTCAGCAAAGAGTCTATCCTGCCCAAGAGGAACAGCGATAAGCTGATCGCCAGAA
AGAAGGACTGGGACCCTAAGAAGTACGGCGGCTTCGACAGCCCCACCGTGGCCTATTCTGTGCTGGTGGT
GGCCAAAGTGGAAAAGGGCAAGTCCAAGAAACTGAAGAGTGTGAAAGAGCTGCTGGGGATCACCATCATG
GAAAGAAGCAGCTTCGAGAAGAATCCCATCGACTTTCTGGAAGCCAAGGGCTACAAAGAAGTGAAAAAGG
ACCTGATCATCAAGCTGCCTAAGTACTCCCTGTTCGAGCTGGAAAACGGCCGGAAGAGAATGCTGGCCTC
TGCCGGCGAACTGCAGAAGGGAAACGAACTGGCCCTGCCCTCCAAATATGTGAACTTCCTGTACCTGGCC
AGCCACTATGAGAAGCTGAAGGGCTCCCCCGAGGATAATGAGCAGAAACAGCTGTTTGTGGAACAGCACA
AGCACTACCTGGACGAGATCATCGAGCAGATCAGCGAGTTCTCCAAGAGAGTGATCCTGGCCGACGCTAA
TCTGGACAAAGTGCTGTCCGCCTACAACAAGCACCGGGATAAGCCCATCAGAGAGCAGGCCGAGAATATC
ATCCACCTGTTTACCCTGACCAATCTGGGAGCCCCTGCCGCCTTCAAGTACTTTGACACCACCATCGACC
GGAAGAGGTACACCAGCACCAAAGAGGTGCTGGACGCCACCCTGATCCACCAGAGCATCACCGGCCTGTA
CGAGACACGGATCGACCTGTCTCAGCTGGGAGGCGACAGCGCTGGAGGAGGTGGAAGCGGAGGAGGAGGA
AGCGGAGGAGGAGGTAGCGGACCTAAGAAAAAGAGGAAGGTGGCGGCCGCTGGATCCGGACGGGCTGACG
CATTGGACGATTTTGATCTGGATATGCTGGGAAGTGACGCCCTCGATGATTTTGACCTTGACATGCTTGG
TTCGGATGCCCTTGATGACTTTGACCTCGACATGCTCGGCAGTGACGCCCTTGATGATTTCGACCTGGAC
ATGCTGATTAACTGTACGGGCGGCGGGTCCGGAGGAGAGGGCAGAGGAAGTCTCCTAACATGCGGTGACG
TGGAGGAGAATCCTGGCCCATGTACGGCCACCATGGCTTCAAACTTTACTCAGTTCGTGCTCGTGGACAA
TGGTGGGACAGGGGATGTGACAGTGGCTCCTTCTAATTTCGCTAATGGGGTGGCAGAGTGGATCAGCTCC
AACTCACGGAGCCAGGCCTACAAGGTGACATGCAGCGTCAGGCAGTCTAGTGCCCAGAAGAGAAAGTATA
CCATCAAGGTGGAGGTCCCCAAAGTGGCTACCCAGACAGTGGGCGGAGTCGAACTGCCTGTCGCCGCTTG
GAGGTCCTACCTGAACATGGAGCTCACTATCCCAATTTTCGCTACCAATTCTGACTGTGAACTCATCGTG
AAGGCAATGCAGGGGCTCCTCAAAGACGGTAATCCTATCCCTTCCGCCATCGCCGCTAACTCAGGTATCT
ACAGCGCTGGAGGAGGTGGAAGCGGAGGAGGAGGAAGCGGAGGAGGAGGTAGCGGACCTAAGAAAAAGAG
GAAGGTGGCGGCCGCTGGATCCCCTTCAGGGCAGATCAGCAACCAGGCCCTGGCTCTGGCCCCTAGCTCC
GCTCCAGTGCTGGCCCAGACTATGGTGCCCTCTAGTGCTATGGTGCCTCTGGCCCAGCCACCTGCTCCAG
CCCCTGTGCTGACCCCAGGACCACCCCAGTCACTGAGCGCTCCAGTGCCCAAGTCTACACAGGCCGGCGA
GGGGACTCTGAGTGAAGCTCTGCTGCACCTGCAGTTCGACGCTGATGAGGACCTGGGAGCTCTGCTGGGG
AACAGCACCGATCCCGGAGTGTTCACAGATCTGGCCTCCGTGGACAACTCTGAGTTTCAGCAGCTGCTGA
ATCAGGGCGTGTCCATGTCTCATAGTACAGCCGAACCAATGCTGATGGAGTACCCCGAAGCCATTACCCG
GCTGGTGACCGGCAGCCAGCGGCCCCCCGACCCCGCTCCAACTCCCCTGGGAACCAGCGGCCTGCCTAAT
GGGCTGTCCGGAGATGAAGACTTCTCAAGCATCGCTGATATGGACTTTAGTGCCCTGCTGTCACAGATTT
CCTCTAGTGGGCAGGGAGGAGGTGGAAGCGGCTTCAGCGTGGACACCAGTGCCCTGCTGGACCTGTTCAG
CCCCTCGGTGACCGTGCCCGACATGAGCCTGCCTGACCTTGACAGCAGCCTGGCCAGTATCCAAGAGCTC
CTGTCTCCCCAGGAGCCCCCCAGGCCTCCCGAGGCAGAGAACAGCAGCCCGGATTCAGGGAAGCAGCTGG
TGCACTACACAGCGCAGCCGCTGTTCCTGCTGGACCCCGGCTCCGTGGACACCGGGAGCAACGACCTGCC
GGTGCTGTTTGAGCTGGGAGAGGGCTCCTACTTCTCCGAAGGGGACGGCTTCGCCGAGGACCCCACCATC
TCCCTGCTGACAGGCTCGGAGCCTCCCAAAGCCAAGGACCCCACTGTCTCCTGAACTAGTGAGCTCGCTT
TCTTGCTGTCCAATTTCTATTAAAGGTTCCTTTGTTCCCTAAGTCCAACTACTAAACTGGGGGATATTAT
GAAGGGCCTTGAGCATCTGGATTCTGCCTAATAAAAAACATTTATTTTCATTGCGTCGACCATATGCATA
GCTTGAGTATTCTATAGTGTCACCTAAATAGCTTGGCGTAATCATGGTCATAGCTGTTTCCTGTGTGAAA
TTGTTATCCGCTCACAATTCCACACAACATACGAGCCGGAAGCATAAAGTGTAAAGCCTGGGGTGCCTAA
TGAGTGAGCTAACTCACATTAATTGCGTTGCGCTCACTGCCCGCTTTCCAGTCGGGAAACCTGTCGTGCC
AGCTGCATTAATGAATCGGCCAACGCGCGGGGAGAGGCGGTTTGCGTATTGGGCGCTCTTCCGCTTCCTC
GCTCACTGACTCGCTGCGCTCGGTCGTTCGGCTGCGGCGAGCGGTATCAGCTCACTCAAAGGCGGTAATA
CGGTTATCCACAGAATCAGGGGATAACGCAGGAAAGAACATGTGAGCAAAAGGCCAGCAAAAGGCCAGGA
ACCGTAAAAAGGCCGCGTTGCTGGCGTTTTTCCATAGGCTCCGCCCCCCTGACGAGCATCACAAAAATCG
ACGCTCAAGTCAGAGGTGGCGAAACCCGACAGGACTATAAAGATACCAGGCGTTTCCCCCTGGAAGCTCC
CTCGTGCGCTCTCCTGTTCCGACCCTGCCGCTTACCGGATACCTGTCCGCCTTTCTCCCTTCGGGAAGCG
TGGCGCTTTCTCATAGCTCACGCTGTAGGTATCTCAGTTCGGTGTAGGTCGTTCGCTCCAAGCTGGGCTG
TGTGCACGAACCCCCCGTTCAGCCCGACCGCTGCGCCTTATCCGGTAACTATCGTCTTGAGTCCAACCCG
GTAAGACACGACTTATCGCCACTGGCAGCAGCCACTGGTAACAGGATTAGCAGAGCGAGGTATGTAGGCG
GTGCTACAGAGTTCTTGAAGTGGTGGCCTAACTACGGCTACACTAGAAGAACAGTATTTGGTATCTGCGC
TCTGCTGAAGCCAGTTACCTTCGGAAAAAGAGTTGGTAGCTCTTGATCCGGCAAACAAACCACCGCTGGT
AGCGGTGGTTTTTTTGTTTGCAAGCAGCAGATTACGCGCAGAAAAAAAGGATCTCAAGAAGATCCTTTGA
TCTTTTCTACGGGGTCTGACGCTCAGTGGAACGAAAACTCACGTTAAGGGATTTTGGTCATGAGATTATC
AAAAAGGATCTTCACCTAGATCCTTTTAAATTAAAAATGAAGTTTTAAATCAATCTAAAGTATATATGAG
TAAACTTGGTCTGACAGTTACCAATGCTTAATCAGTGAGGCACCTATCTCAGCGATCTGTCTATTTCGTT
CATCCATAGTTGCCTGACTCCCCGTCGTGTAGATAACTACGATACGGGAGGGCTTACCATCTGGCCCCAG
TGCTGCAATGATACCGCGAGACCCACGCTCACCGGCTCCAGATTTATCAGCAATAAACCAGCCAGCCGGA
AGGGCCGAGCGCAGAAGTGGTCCTGCAACTTTATCCGCCTCCATCCAGTCTATTAATTGTTGCCGGGAAG
CTAGAGTAAGTAGTTCGCCAGTTAATAGTTTGCGCAACGTTGTTGCCATTGCTACAGGCATCGTGGTGTC
ACGCTCGTCGTTTGGTATGGCTTCATTCAGCTCCGGTTCCCAACGATCAAGGCGAGTTACATGATCCCCC
ATGTTGTGCAAAAAAGCGGTTAGCTCCTTCGGTCCTCCGATCGTTGTCAGAAGTAAGTTGGCCGCAGTGT
TATCACTCATGGTTATGGCAGCACTGCATAATTCTCTTACTGTCATGCCATCCGTAAGATGCTTTTCTGT
GACTGGTGAGTACTCAACCAAGTCATTCTGAGAATAGTGTATGCGGCGACCGAGTTGCTCTTGCCCGGCG
TCAATACGGGATAATACCGCGCCACATAGCAGAACTTTAAAAGTGCTCATCATTGGAAAACGTTCTTCGG
GGCGAAAACTCTCAAGGATCTTACCGCTGTTGAGATCCAGTTCGATGTAACCCACTCGTGCACCCAACTG
ATCTTCAGCATCTTTTACTTTCACCAGCGTTTCTGGGTGAGCAAAAACAGGAAGGCAAAATGCCGCAAAA
AAGGGAATAAGGGCGACACGGAAATGTTGAATACTCATACTCTTCCTTTTTCAATATTATTGAAGCATTT
ATCAGGGTTATTGTCTCATGAGCGGATACATATTTGAATGTATTTAGAAAAATAAACAAATAGGGGTTCC
GCGCACATTTCCCCGAAAAGTGCCACCTGATGCGGTGTGAAATACCGCACAGATGCGTAAGGAGAAAATA
CCGCATCAGGAAATTGTAAGCGTTAATATTTTGTTAAAATTCGCGTTAAATTTTTGTTAAATCAGCTCAT
TTTTTAACCAATAGGCCGAAATCGGCAAAATCCCTTATAAATCAAAAGAATAGACCGAGATAGGGT
[37 nt withheld, positions 8747-8783]
AAAGAACGTGGACTCCAACGTCAAAGG
[49 nt withheld, positions 8811-8859]
T
[91 nt withheld, positions 8861-8951]
G
[124 nt withheld, positions 8953-9076]
CCATTCGCCATTCAGGCTGCGCAACTGTTGGGAAGGGCGATCGGTGCGGGCCTCTTCGCTATTACGCCAG
CTGGCGAAAGGGGGATGTGCTGCAAGGCGATTAAGTTGGGTAACGCCAGGGTTTTCCCAGTCACGACGTT
GTAAAACGACGGCCAGTGAATTG
